>Addgene plasmid #124811 | PX459-gR2A_Hinge | addgene full sequence | sequence record 243700 | Addgene Partial NGS Result
TAGCGCGTGCGCCAATTCTGCAGACAAATGGCTCTAGAGGTACCCGTTACATAACTTACGGTAAATGGCC
CGCCTGGCTGACCGCCCAACGACCCCCGCCCATTGACGTCAATAGTAACGCCAATAGGGACTTTCCATTG
ACGTCAATGGGTGGAGTATTTACGGTAAACTGCCCACTTGGCAGTACATCAAGTGTATCATATGCCAAGT
ACGCCCCCTATTGACGTCAATGACGGTAAATGGCCCGCCTGGCATTGTGCCCAGTACATGACCTTATGGG
ACTTTCCTACTTGGCAGTACATCTACGTATTAGTCATCGCTATTACCATGGTCGAGGTGAGCCCCACGTT
CTGCTTCACTCTCCCCATCTCCCCCCCCTCCCCACCCCCAATTTTGTATTTATTTATTTTTTAATTATTT
TGTGCAGCGATGGGGGCGGGGGGGGGCGAGGGGCGGGGCGGGGCGAGGCGGAGAGGTGCGGCGGCAGCCA
ATCAGAGCGGCGCGCTCCGAAAGTTTCCTTTTATGGCGAGGCGGCGGCGGCGGCGGCCCTATAAAAAGCG
AAGCGCGCGGCGGGCGGGAGTCGCTGCGCGCTGCCTTCGCCCCGTGCCCCGCTCCGCCGCCGCCTCGCGC
CGCCCGCCCCGGCTCTGACTGACCGCGTTACTCCCACAGGTGAGCGGGCGGGACGGCCCTTCTCCTCCGG
GCTGTAATTAGCTGAGCAAGAGGTAAGGGTTTAAGGGATGGTTGGTTGGTGGGGTATTAATGTTTAATTA
CCTGGAGCACCTGCCTGAAATCACTTTTTTTCAGGTTGGACCGGTGCCACCATGGACTATAAGGACCACG
ACGGAGACTACAAGGATCATGATATTGATTACAAAGACGATGACGATAAGATGGCCCCAAAGAAGAAGCG
GAAGGTCGGTATCCACGGAGTCCCAGCAGCCGACAAGAAGTACAGCATCGGCCTGGACATCGGCACCAAC
TCTGTGGGCTGGGCCGTGATCACCGACGAGTACAAGGTGCCCAGCAAGAAATTCAAGGTGCTGGGCAACA
CCGACCGGCACAGCATCAAGAAGAACCTGATCGGAGCCCTGCTGTTCGACAGCGGCGAAACAGCCGAGGC
CACCCGGCTGAAGAGAACCGCCAGAAGAAGATACACCAGACGGAAGAACCGGATCTGCTATCTGCAAGAG
ATCTTCAGCAACGAGATGGCCAAGGTGGACGACAGCTTCTTCCACAGACTGGAAGAGTCCTTCCTGGTGG
AAGAGGATAAGAAGCACGAGCGGCACCCCATCTTCGGCAACATCGTGGACGAGGTGGCCTACCACGAGAA
GTACCCCACCATCTACCACCTGAGAAAGAAACTGGTGGACAGCACCGACAAGGCCGACCTGCGGCTGATC
TATCTGGCCCTGGCCCACATGATCAAGTTCCGGGGCCACTTCCTGATCGAGGGCGACCTGAACCCCGACA
ACAGCGACGTGGACAAGCTGTTCATCCAGCTGGTGCAGACCTACAACCAGCTGTTCGAGGAAAACCCCAT
CAACGCCAGCGGCGTGGACGCCAAGGCCATCCTGTCTGCCAGACTGAGCAAGAGCAGACGGCTGGAAAAT
CTGATCGCCCAGCTGCCCGGCGAGAAGAAGAATGGCCTGTTCGGAAACCTGATTGCCCTGAGCCTGGGCC
TGACCCCCAACTTCAAGAGCAACTTCGACCTGGCCGAGGATGCCAAACTGCAGCTGAGCAAGGACACCTA
CGACGACGACCTGGACAACCTGCTGGCCCAGATCGGCGACCAGTACGCCGACCTGTTTCTGGCCGCCAAG
AACCTGTCCGACGCCATCCTGCTGAGCGACATCCTGAGAGTGAACACCGAGATCACCAAGGCCCCCCTGA
GCGCCTCTATGATCAAGAGATACGACGAGCACCACCAGGACCTGACCCTGCTGAAAGCTCTCGTGCGGCA
GCAGCTGCCTGAGAAGTACAAAGAGATTTTCTTCGACCAGAGCAAGAACGGCTACGCCGGCTACATTGAC
GGCGGAGCCAGCCAGGAAGAGTTCTACAAGTTCATCAAGCCCATCCTGGAAAAGATGGACGGCACCGAGG
AACTGCTCGTGAAGCTGAACAGAGAGGACCTGCTGCGGAAGCAGCGGACCTTCGACAACGGCAGCATCCC
CCACCAGATCCACCTGGGAGAGCTGCACGCCATTCTGCGGCGGCAGGAAGATTTTTACCCATTCCTGAAG
GACAACCGGGAAAAGATCGAGAAGATCCTGACCTTCCGCATCCCCTACTACGTGGGCCCTCTGGCCAGGG
GAAACAGCAGATTCGCCTGGATGACCAGAAAGAGCGAGGAAACCATCACCCCCTGGAACTTCGAGGAAGT
GGTGGACAAGGGCGCTTCCGCCCAGAGCTTCATCGAGCGGATGACCAACTTCGATAAGAACCTGCCCAAC
GAGAAGGTGCTGCCCAAGCACAGCCTGCTGTACGAGTACTTCACCGTGTATAACGAGCTGACCAAAGTGA
AATACGTGACCGAGGGAATGAGAAAGCCCGCCTTCCTGAGCGGCGAGCAGAAAAAGGCCATCGTGGACCT
GCTGTTCAAGACCAACCGGAAAGTGACCGTGAAGCAGCTGAAAGAGGACTACTTCAAGAAAATCGAGTGC
TTCGACTCCGTGGAAATCTCCGGCGTGGAAGATCGGTTCAACGCCTCCCTGGGCACATACCACGATCTGC
TGAAAATTATCAAGGACAAGGACTTCCTGGACAATGAGGAAAACGAGGACATTCTGGAAGATATCGTGCT
GACCCTGACACTGTTTGAGGACAGAGAGATGATCGAGGAACGGCTGAAAACCTATGCCCACCTGTTCGAC
GACAAAGTGATGAAGCAGCTGAAGCGGCGGAGATACACCGGCTGGGGCAGGCTGAGCCGGAAGCTGATCA
ACGGCATCCGGGACAAGCAGTCCGGCAAGACAATCCTGGATTTCCTGAAGTCCGACGGCTTCGCCAACAG
AAACTTCATGCAGCTGATCCACGACGACAGCCTGACCTTTAAAGAGGACATCCAGAAAGCCCAGGTGTCC
GGCCAGGGCGATAGCCTGCACGAGCACATTGCCAATCTGGCCGGCAGCCCCGCCATTAAGAAGGGCATCC
TGCAGACAGTGAAGGTGGTGGACGAGCTCGTGAAAGTGATGGGCCGGCACAAGCCCGAGAACATCGTGAT
CGAAATGGCCAGAGAGAACCAGACCACCCAGAAGGGACAGAAGAACAGCCGCGAGAGAATGAAGCGGATC
GAAGAGGGCATCAAAGAGCTGGGCAGCCAGATCCTGAAAGAACACCCCGTGGAAAACACCCAGCTGCAGA
ACGAGAAGCTGTACCTGTACTACCTGCAGAATGGGCGGGATATGTACGTGGACCAGGAACTGGACATCAA
CCGGCTGTCCGACTACGATGTGGACCATATCGTGCCTCAGAGCTTTCTGAAGGACGACTCCATCGACAAC
AAGGTGCTGACCAGAAGCGACAAGAACCGGGGCAAGAGCGACAACGTGCCCTCCGAAGAGGTCGTGAAGA
AGATGAAGAACTACTGGCGGCAGCTGCTGAACGCCAAGCTGATTACCCAGAGAAAGTTCGACAATCTGAC
CAAGGCCGAGAGAGGCGGCCTGAGCGAACTGGATAAGGCCGGCTTCATCAAGAGACAGCTGGTGGAAACC
CGGCAGATCACAAAGCACGTGGCACAGATCCTGGACTCCCGGATGAACACTAAGTACGACGAGAATGACA
AGCTGATCCGGGAAGTGAAAGTGATCACCCTGAAGTCCAAGCTGGTGTCCGATTTCCGGAAGGATTTCCA
GTTTTACAAAGTGCGCGAGATCAACAACTACCACCACGCCCACGACGCCTACCTGAACGCCGTCGTGGGA
ACCGCCCTGATCAAAAAGTACCCTAAGCTGGAAAGCGAGTTCGTGTACGGCGACTACAAGGTGTACGACG
TGCGGAAGATGATCGCCAAGAGCGAGCAGGAAATCGGCAAGGCTACCGCCAAGTACTTCTTCTACAGCAA
CATCATGAACTTTTTCAAGACCGAGATTACCCTGGCCAACGGCGAGATCCGGAAGCGGCCTCTGATCGAG
ACAAACGGCGAAACCGGGGAGATCGTGTGGGATAAGGGCCGGGATTTTGCCACCGTGCGGAAAGTGCTGA
GCATGCCCCAAGTGAATATCGTGAAAAAGACCGAGGTGCAGACAGGCGGCTTCAGCAAAGAGTCTATCCT
GCCCAAGAGGAACAGCGATAAGCTGATCGCCAGAAAGAAGGACTGGGACCCTAAGAAGTACGGCGGCTTC
GACAGCCCCACCGTGGCCTATTCTGTGCTGGTGGTGGCCAAAGTGGAAAAGGGCAAGTCCAAGAAACTGA
AGAGTGTGAAAGAGCTGCTGGGGATCACCATCATGGAAAGAAGCAGCTTCGAGAAGAATCCCATCGACTT
TCTGGAAGCCAAGGGCTACAAAGAAGTGAAAAAGGACCTGATCATCAAGCTGCCTAAGTACTCCCTGTTC
GAGCTGGAAAACGGCCGGAAGAGAATGCTGGCCTCTGCCGGCGAACTGCAGAAGGGAAACGAACTGGCCC
TGCCCTCCAAATATGTGAACTTCCTGTACCTGGCCAGCCACTATGAGAAGCTGAAGGGCTCCCCCGAGGA
TAATGAGCAGAAACAGCTGTTTGTGGAACAGCACAAGCACTACCTGGACGAGATCATCGAGCAGATCAGC
GAGTTCTCCAAGAGAGTGATCCTGGCCGACGCTAATCTGGACAAAGTGCTGTCCGCCTACAACAAGCACC
GGGATAAGCCCATCAGAGAGCAGGCCGAGAATATCATCCACCTGTTTACCCTGACCAATCTGGGAGCCCC
TGCCGCCTTCAAGTACTTTGACACCACCATCGACCGGAAGAGGTACACCAGCACCAAAGAGGTGCTGGAC
GCCACCCTGATCCACCAGAGCATCACCGGCCTGTACGAGACACGGATCGACCTGTCTCAGCTGGGAGGCG
ACAAAAGGCCGGCGGCCACGAAAAAGGCCGGCCAGGCAAAAAAGAAAAAGGAATTCGGCAGTGGAGAGGG
CAGAGGAAGTCTGCTAACATGCGGTGACGTCGAGGAGAATCCTGGCCCAATGACCGAGTACAAGCCCACG
GTGCGCCTCGCCACCCGCGACGACGTCCCCAGGGCCGTACGCACCCTCGCCGCCGCGTTCGCCGACTACC
CCGCCACGCGCCACACCGTCGATCCGGACCGCCACATCGAGCGGGTCACCGAGCTGCAAGAACTCTTCCT
CACGCGCGTCGGGCTCGACATCGGCAAGGTGTGGGTCGCGGACGACGGCGCCGCGGTGGCGGTCTGGACC
ACGCCGGAGAGCGTCGAAGCGGGGGCGGTGTTCGCCGAGATCGGCCCGCGCATGGCCGAGTTGAGCGGTT
CCCGGCTGGCCGCGCAGCAACAGATGGAAGGCCTCCTGGCGCCGCACCGGCCCAAGGAGCCCGCGTGGTT
CCTGGCCACCGTCGGCGTCTCGCCCGACCACCAGGGCAAGGGTCTGGGCAGCGCCGTCGTGCTCCCCGGA
GTGGAGGCGGCCGAGCGCGCCGGGGTGCCCGCCTTCCTGGAGACCTCCGCGCCCCACAACCTCCCCTTCT
ACGAGCGGCTCGGCTTCACCGTCACCGCCGACGTCGAGGTGCCCGAAGGACCGCGCACCTGGTGCATGAC
CCGCAAGCCCGGTGCCTGAGAATTCTAACTAGAGCTCGCTGATCAGCCTCGACTGTGCCTTCTAGTTGCC
AGCCATCTGTTGTTTGCCCCTCCCCCGTGCCTTCCTTGACCCTGGAAGGTGCCACTCCCACTGTCCTTTC
CTAATAAAATGAGGAAATTGCATCGCATTGTCTGAGTAGGTGTCATTCTATTCTGGGGGGTGGGGTGGGG
CAGGACAGCAAGGGGGAGGATTGGGAAGAGAATAGCAGGCATGCTGGGGAGCGGCCGCAGGAACCCCTAG
TGATGGAGTTGGCCACTCCCTCTCTGCGCGCTCGCTCGCTCACTGAGGCCGGGCGACCAAAGGTCGCCCG
ACGCCCGGGCTTTGCCCGGGCGGCCTCAGTGAGCGAGCGAGCGCGCAGCTGCCTGCAGGGGCGCCTGATG
CGGTATTTTCTCCTTACGCATCTGTGCGGTATTTCACACCGCATA
[95 nt withheld, positions 6206-6300]
T
[46 nt withheld, positions 6302-6347]
C
[141 nt withheld, positions 6349-6489]
CCTTTGACGTTGGAGTCCACGTTCTTT
[37 nt withheld, positions 6517-6553]
ACTCTATCTCGGGCTATTCTTTTGATTTATAAGGGATTTTGCCGATTTCGGTCTATTGGTTAAAAAATGA
GCTGATTTAACAAAAATTTAACGCGAATTTTAACAAAATATTAACGTTTACAATTTTATGGTGCACTCTC
AGTACAATCTGCTCTGATGCCGCATAGTTAAGCCAGCCCCGACACCCGCCAACACCCGCTGACGCGCCCT
GACGGGCTTGTCTGCTCCCGGCATCCGCTTACAGACAAGCTGTGACCGTCTCCGGGAGCTGCATGTGTCA
GAGGTTTTCACCGTCATCACCGAAACGCGCGAGACGAAAGGGCCTCGTGATACGCCTATTTTTATAGGTT
AATGTCATGATAATAATGGTTTCTTAGACGTCAGGTGGCACTTTTCGGGGAAATGTGCGCGGAACCCCTA
TTTGTTTATTTTTCTAAATACATTCAAATATGTATCCGCTCATGAGACAATAACCCTGATAAATGCTTCA
ATAATATTGAAAAAGGAAGAGTATGAGTATTCAACATTTCCGTGTCGCCCTTATTCCCTTTTTTGCGGCA
TTTTGCCTTCCTGTTTTTGCTCACCCAGAAACGCTGGTGAAAGTAAAAGATGCTGAAGATCAGTTGGGTG
CACGAGTGGGTTACATCGAACTGGATCTCAACAGCGGTAAGATCCTTGAGAGTTTTCGCCCCGAAGAACG
TTTTCCAATGATGAGCACTTTTAAAGTTCTGCTATGTGGCGCGGTATTATCCCGTATTGACGCCGGGCAA
GAGCAACTCGGTCGCCGCATACACTATTCTCAGAATGACTTGGTTGAGTACTCACCAGTCACAGAAAAGC
ATCTTACGGATGGCATGACAGTAAGAGAATTATGCAGTGCTGCCATAACCATGAGTGATAACACTGCGGC
CAACTTACTTCTGACAACGATCGGAGGACCGAAGGAGCTAACCGCTTTTTTGCACAACATGGGGGATCAT
GTAACTCGCCTTGATCGTTGGGAACCGGAGCTGAATGAAGCCATACCAAACGACGAGCGTGACACCACGA
TGCCTGTAGCAATGGCAACAACGTTGCGCAAACTATTAACTGGCGAACTACTTACTCTAGCTTCCCGGCA
ACAATTAATAGACTGGATGGAGGCGGATAAAGTTGCAGGACCACTTCTGCGCTCGGCCCTTCCGGCTGGC
TGGTTTATTGCTGATAAATCTGGAGCCGGTGAGCGTGGAAGCCGCGGTATCATTGCAGCACTGGGGCCAG
ATGGTAAGCCCTCCCGTATCGTAGTTATCTACACGACGGGGAGTCAGGCAACTATGGATGAACGAAATAG
ACAGATCGCTGAGATAGGTGCCTCACTGATTAAGCATTGGTAACTGTCAGACCAAGTTTACTCATATATA
CTTTAGATTGATTTAAAACTTCATTTTTAATTTAAAAGGATCTAGGTGAAGATCCTTTTTGATAATCTCA
TGACCAAAATCCCTTAACGTGAGTTTTCGTTCCACTGAGCGTCAGACCCCGTAGAAAAGATCAAAGGATC
TTCTTGAGATCCTTTTTTTCTGCGCGTAATCTGCTGCTTGCAAACAAAAAAACCACCGCTACCAGCGGTG
GTTTGTTTGCCGGATCAAGAGCTACCAACTCTTTTTCCGAAGGTAACTGGCTTCAGCAGAGCGCAGATAC
CAAATACTGTTCTTCTAGTGTAGCCGTAGTTAGGCCACCACTTCAAGAACTCTGTAGCACCGCCTACATA
CCTCGCTCTGCTAATCCTGTTACCAGTGGCTGCTGCCAGTGGCGATAAGTCGTGTCTTACCGGGTTGGAC
TCAAGACGATAGTTACCGGATAAGGCGCAGCGGTCGGGCTGAACGGGGGGTTCGTGCACACAGCCCAGCT
TGGAGCGAACGACCTACACCGAACTGAGATACCTACAGCGTGAGCTATGAGAAAGCGCCACGCTTCCCGA
AGGGAGAAAGGCGGACAGGTATCCGGTAAGCGGCAGGGTCGGAACAGGAGAGCGCACGAGGGAGCTTCCA
GGGGGAAACGCCTGGTATCTTTATAGTCCTGTCGGGTTTCGCCACCTCTGACTTGAGCGTCGATTTTTGT
GATGCTCGTCAGGGGGGCGGAGCCTATGGAAAAACGCCAGCAACGCGGCCTTTTTACGGTTCCTGGCCTT
TTGCTGGCCTTTTGCTCACATGTGAGGGCCTATTTCCCATGATTCCTTCATATTTGCATATACGATACAA
GGCTGTTAGAGAGATAATTGGAATTAATTTGACTGTAAACACAAAGATATTAGTACAAAATACGTGACGT
AGAAAGTAATAATTTCTTGGGTAGTTTGCAGTTTTAAAATTATGTTTTAAAATGGACTATCATATGCTTA
CCGTAACTTGAAAGTATTTCGATTTCTTGGCTTTATATATCTTGTGGAAAGGACGAAACACCGACTTACC
TGTACATCCACAGTTTTAGAGCTAGAAATAGCAAGTTAAAATAAGGCTAGTCCGTTATCAACTTGAAAAA
GTGGCACCGAGTCGGTGCTTTTTTGTTTTAGAGCTAGAAATAGCAAGTTAAAATAAGGCTAGTCCGTTTT
Features (pLannotate 1.2.2; 19 found; start..end, strand, type, name):
     45..330     +  enhancer       CMV enhancer: human cytomegalovirus immediate early enhancer; contains an 18-bp deletion relative to the standard CMV enhancer
    332..576     +  promoter       chicken β-actin promoter: contains a 21-bp deletion relative to the standard chicken β-actin promoter
    577..804     +  intron         hybrid intron: hybrid between chicken β-actin (CBA) and minute virus of mice (MMV) introns (Gray et al., 2011)
    942..2543    +  CDS            Cas9(N): N-terminal portion of Streptococcus pyogenes Cas9 (Zetsche et al., 2015)
   2544..5042    +  CDS            Cas9(C): C-terminal portion of Streptococcus pyogenes Cas9 (Zetsche et al., 2015)
   5043..5090    +  CDS            nucleoplasmin NLS: bipartite nuclear localization signal from nucleoplasmin
   5160..5759    +  CDS            PuroR (fragment): puromycin N-acetyltransferase; pac from Streptomyces; confers resistance to puromycin
   5793..5904    +  polyA_signal   bGH poly(A) signal: bovine growth hormone polyadenylation signal
   6009..6149    +  repeat_region  AAV2 ITR: inverted terminal repeat of adeno-associated virus serotype 2 inverted
   6154..6205    -  misc_feature   bom (fragment): basis of mobility region from pBR322
   6224..6679    +  rep_origin     f1 ori (sequence partly withheld): f1 bacteriophage origin of replication; arrow indicates direction of (+) strand synthesis
   6680..6729    -  misc_feature   bom (fragment): basis of mobility region from pBR322
   6831..6866    -  CDS            rop (fragment): Rop protein, which maintains plasmids at low copy number; rop
   6961..7065    +  promoter       AmpR promoter: bla
   7066..7926    +  CDS            AmpR: β-lactamase; bla; confers resistance to ampicillin, carbenicillin, and related antibiotics
   8097..8685    +  rep_origin     ori: high-copy-number ColE1/pMB1/pBR322/pUC origin of replication
   8747..8987    +  promoter       U6 promoter: RNA polymerase III promoter for human U6 snRNA
   9016..9091    +  misc_RNA       gRNA scaffold: guide RNA scaffold for the Streptococcus pyogenes CRISPR/Cas9 system
   9098..9141    +  misc_RNA       gRNA scaffold (fragment): guide RNA scaffold for the Streptococcus pyogenes CRISPR/Cas9 system
