[The description below was written by a language model from this plasmid's Addgene catalogue record and pLannotate feature annotations shown in this document.]
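Description:
PX459-gR2A_Hinge is an all-in-one CRISPR/Cas9 plasmid for transient expression in mammalian cells, made by inserting a guide sequence into the BbsI sites of the PX459 backbone (both sites were destroyed in cloning). It is propagated in E. coli through a high-copy ColE1/pUC-type origin with ampicillin selection (AmpR under its own bla promoter). It also carries an f1 phage origin and a single annotated AAV2 ITR inherited from the backbone.

Two expression units make up the payload. A human U6 RNA polymerase III promoter drives a single guide RNA, consisting of the spacer targeting the hinge region of the rat IgG2a heavy chain locus fused to the Streptococcus pyogenes gRNA scaffold. Separately, a CMV enhancer/chicken β-actin promoter with a hybrid intron drives S. pyogenes Cas9 carrying a C-terminal nucleoplasmin nuclear localisation signal. This is followed by a puromycin N-acetyltransferase coding sequence and a bGH polyadenylation signal, so transfected cells can be enriched with puromycin. The depositors note that the PuroR gene carries an R166H point mutation that makes it less effective.

Some catalogue fields do not match the annotation. They list an N-terminal 3XFLAG tag, a C-terminal GFP fusion and "pUC" as the promoter, but the feature table shows no GFP or FLAG feature and assigns the promoters described above. The annotated sequence is also a partial NGS result, slightly shorter than the stated total size.

The plasmid is intended for hybridoma engineering. Cas9 cuts the rat IgG2a heavy chain locus, and co-delivery of the pHybr_r2a>Fab-srt-his donor plasmids allows homology-directed repair that converts antibody expression to Fab' fragments.
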