Addgene plasmid #124811: PX459-gR2A_Hinge
Purpose: Vector for expression Cas9 with gRNA specific for rat IgG2a heavy chain locus. Use in combination with pHybr_r2a>Fab-srt-his plasmids to convert expression of hybridomas to Fab' fragments.
Depositing lab: Ferenc Scheeren & Martijn Verdoes. Depositing organization: Radboud University Nijmegen Medical Centre. Publication: Functional diversification of hybridoma-produced antibodies by CRISPR/HDR genomic engineering. van der Schoot JMS, Fennemann FL, Valente M, Dolen Y, Hagemans IM, Becker AMD, Le Gall CM, van Dalen D, Cevirgel A, van Bruggen JAC, Engelfriet M, Caval T, Bentlage AEH, Fransen MF, Nederend M, Leusen JHW, Heck AJR, Vidarsson G, Figdor CG, Verdoes M, Scheeren FA. Sci Adv. 2019 Aug 28;5(8):eaaw1822. doi: 10.1126/sciadv.aaw1822. eCollection 2019 Aug. PubMed 31489367.
Backbone
  Vector backbone: PX459
  Backbone size w/o insert (bp): 9174
  Total vector size (bp): 9289
  Vector type: Mammalian Expression, Bacterial Expression, CRISPR
  Selectable markers: Puromycin ; R166H in PuroR (please see depositors comment below)
Growth in bacteria
  Bacterial resistance: Ampicillin, 100 μg/mL
  Growth temperature: 37°C
  Growth strain: DH5alpha
  Copy number: Unknown
Gene/Insert
  Gene/Insert name: Cas9 – gRNA_R2A_hinge (alt name: PX459-gR2A_hinge)
  Species: Synthetic
  Mutation: R166H in PuroR (please see depositors comment below)
  Promoter: pUC
  Tag / fusion protein: 3XFLAG (N terminal on insert); GFP (C terminal on insert)
  Cloning method: Restriction Enzyme; 5′ cloning site BbsI (destroyed during cloning); 3′ cloning site BbsI (destroyed during cloning)
  Sequencing primers: 5′ GAGGGCCTATTTCCCATGATT; 3′ TAGAAGGCACAGTCGAGG
Terms and licenses: Academic/Nonprofit Terms; Industry Terms: Not Available to Industry
Depositor comments: The gRNA is inserted in the PX459 backbone (#48139). The Puro gene in this plasmid has a point mutation that renders it less effective.
How to cite: PX459-gR2A_Hinge was a gift from Ferenc Scheeren & Martijn Verdoes (Addgene plasmid # 124811 ; http://n2t.net/addgene:124811 ; RRID:Addgene_124811)
