>Addgene plasmid #124811 | PX459-gR2A_Hinge | depositor partial sequence | sequence record 239193 | PX459-gR2A_Hinge sequence 9176 bps
GAGGGCCTATTTCCCATGATTCCTTCATATTTGCATATACGATACAAGGCTGTTAGAGAGATAATTGGAA
TTAATTTGACTGTAAACACAAAGATATTAGTACAAAATACGTGACGTAGAAAGTAATAATTTCTTGGGTA
GTTTGCAGTTTTAAAATTATGTTTTAAAATGGACTATCATATGCTTACCGTAACTTGAAAGTATTTCGAT
TTCTTGGCTTTATATATCTTGTGGAAAGGACGAAACACCGACTTACCTGTACATCCACAGTTTTAGAGCT
AGAAATAGCAAGTTAAAATAAGGCTAGTCCGTTATCAACTTGAAAAAGTGGCACCGAGTCGGTGCTTTTT
TGTTTTAGAGCTAGAAATAGCAAGTTAAAATAAGGCTAGTCCGTTTTTAGCGCGTGCGCCAATTCTGCAG
ACAAATGGCTCTAGAGGTACCCGTTACATAACTTACGGTAAATGGCCCGCCTGGCTGACCGCCCAACGAC
CCCCGCCCATTGACGTCAATAGTAACGCCAATAGGGACTTTCCATTGACGTCAATGGGTGGAGTATTTAC
GGTAAACTGCCCACTTGGCAGTACATCAAGTGTATCATATGCCAAGTACGCCCCCTATTGACGTCAATGA
CGGTAAATGGCCCGCCTGGCATTGTGCCCAGTACATGACCTTATGGGACTTTCCTACTTGGCAGTACATC
TACGTATTAGTCATCGCTATTACCATGGTCGAGGTGAGCCCCACGTTCTGCTTCACTCTCCCCATCTCCC
CCCCCTCCCCACCCCCAATTTTGTATTTATTTATTTTTTAATTATTTTGTGCAGCGATGGGGGCGGGGGG
GGGGGGGGGGCGCGCGCCAGGCGGGGCGGGGCGGGGCGAGGGGCGGGGCGGGGCGAGGCGGAGAGGTGCG
GCGGCAGCCAATCAGAGCGGCGCGCTCCGAAAGTTTCCTTTTATGGCGAGGCGGCGGCGGCGGCGGCCCT
ATAAAAAGCGAAGCGCGCGGCGGGCGGGAGTCGCTGCGCGCTGCCTTCGCCCCGTGCCCCGCTCCGCCGC
CGCCTCGCGCCGCCCGCCCCGGCTCTGACTGACCGCGTTACTCCCACAGGTGAGCGGGCGGGACGGCCCT
TCTCCTCCGGGCTGTAATTAGCTGAGCAAGAGGTAAGGGTTTAAGGGATGGTTGGTTGGTGGGGTATTAA
TGTTTAATTACCTGGAGCACCTGCCTGAAATCACTTTTTTTCAGGTTGGACCGGTGCCACCATGGACTAT
AAGGACCACGACGGAGACTACAAGGATCATGATATTGATTACAAAGACGATGACGATAAGATGGCCCCAA
AGAAGAAGCGGAAGGTCGGTATCCACGGAGTCCCAGCAGCCGACAAGAAGTACAGCATCGGCCTGGACAT
CGGCACCAACTCTGTGGGCTGGGCCGTGATCACCGACGAGTACAAGGTGCCCAGCAAGAAATTCAAGGTG
CTGGGCAACACCGACCGGCACAGCATCAAGAAGAACCTGATCGGAGCCCTGCTGTTCGACAGCGGCGAAA
CAGCCGAGGCCACCCGGCTGAAGAGAACCGCCAGAAGAAGATACACCAGACGGAAGAACCGGATCTGCTA
TCTGCAAGAGATCTTCAGCAACGAGATGGCCAAGGTGGACGACAGCTTCTTCCACAGACTGGAAGAGTCC
TTCCTGGTGGAAGAGGATAAGAAGCACGAGCGGCACCCCATCTTCGGCAACATCGTGGACGAGGTGGCCT
ACCACGAGAAGTACCCCACCATCTACCACCTGAGAAAGAAACTGGTGGACAGCACCGACAAGGCCGACCT
GCGGCTGATCTATCTGGCCCTGGCCCACATGATCAAGTTCCGGGGCCACTTCCTGATCGAGGGCGACCTG
AACCCCGACAACAGCGACGTGGACAAGCTGTTCATCCAGCTGGTGCAGACCTACAACCAGCTGTTCGAGG
AAAACCCCATCAACGCCAGCGGCGTGGACGCCAAGGCCATCCTGTCTGCCAGACTGAGCAAGAGCAGACG
GCTGGAAAATCTGATCGCCCAGCTGCCCGGCGAGAAGAAGAATGGCCTGTTCGGAAACCTGATTGCCCTG
AGCCTGGGCCTGACCCCCAACTTCAAGAGCAACTTCGACCTGGCCGAGGATGCCAAACTGCAGCTGAGCA
AGGACACCTACGACGACGACCTGGACAACCTGCTGGCCCAGATCGGCGACCAGTACGCCGACCTGTTTCT
GGCCGCCAAGAACCTGTCCGACGCCATCCTGCTGAGCGACATCCTGAGAGTGAACACCGAGATCACCAAG
GCCCCCCTGAGCGCCTCTATGATCAAGAGATACGACGAGCACCACCAGGACCTGACCCTGCTGAAAGCTC
TCGTGCGGCAGCAGCTGCCTGAGAAGTACAAAGAGATTTTCTTCGACCAGAGCAAGAACGGCTACGCCGG
CTACATTGACGGCGGAGCCAGCCAGGAAGAGTTCTACAAGTTCATCAAGCCCATCCTGGAAAAGATGGAC
GGCACCGAGGAACTGCTCGTGAAGCTGAACAGAGAGGACCTGCTGCGGAAGCAGCGGACCTTCGACAACG
GCAGCATCCCCCACCAGATCCACCTGGGAGAGCTGCACGCCATTCTGCGGCGGCAGGAAGATTTTTACCC
ATTCCTGAAGGACAACCGGGAAAAGATCGAGAAGATCCTGACCTTCCGCATCCCCTACTACGTGGGCCCT
CTGGCCAGGGGAAACAGCAGATTCGCCTGGATGACCAGAAAGAGCGAGGAAACCATCACCCCCTGGAACT
TCGAGGAAGTGGTGGACAAGGGCGCTTCCGCCCAGAGCTTCATCGAGCGGATGACCAACTTCGATAAGAA
CCTGCCCAACGAGAAGGTGCTGCCCAAGCACAGCCTGCTGTACGAGTACTTCACCGTGTATAACGAGCTG
ACCAAAGTGAAATACGTGACCGAGGGAATGAGAAAGCCCGCCTTCCTGAGCGGCGAGCAGAAAAAGGCCA
TCGTGGACCTGCTGTTCAAGACCAACCGGAAAGTGACCGTGAAGCAGCTGAAAGAGGACTACTTCAAGAA
AATCGAGTGCTTCGACTCCGTGGAAATCTCCGGCGTGGAAGATCGGTTCAACGCCTCCCTGGGCACATAC
CACGATCTGCTGAAAATTATCAAGGACAAGGACTTCCTGGACAATGAGGAAAACGAGGACATTCTGGAAG
ATATCGTGCTGACCCTGACACTGTTTGAGGACAGAGAGATGATCGAGGAACGGCTGAAAACCTATGCCCA
CCTGTTCGACGACAAAGTGATGAAGCAGCTGAAGCGGCGGAGATACACCGGCTGGGGCAGGCTGAGCCGG
AAGCTGATCAACGGCATCCGGGACAAGCAGTCCGGCAAGACAATCCTGGATTTCCTGAAGTCCGACGGCT
TCGCCAACAGAAACTTCATGCAGCTGATCCACGACGACAGCCTGACCTTTAAAGAGGACATCCAGAAAGC
CCAGGTGTCCGGCCAGGGCGATAGCCTGCACGAGCACATTGCCAATCTGGCCGGCAGCCCCGCCATTAAG
AAGGGCATCCTGCAGACAGTGAAGGTGGTGGACGAGCTCGTGAAAGTGATGGGCCGGCACAAGCCCGAGA
ACATCGTGATCGAAATGGCCAGAGAGAACCAGACCACCCAGAAGGGACAGAAGAACAGCCGCGAGAGAAT
GAAGCGGATCGAAGAGGGCATCAAAGAGCTGGGCAGCCAGATCCTGAAAGAACACCCCGTGGAAAACACC
CAGCTGCAGAACGAGAAGCTGTACCTGTACTACCTGCAGAATGGGCGGGATATGTACGTGGACCAGGAAC
TGGACATCAACCGGCTGTCCGACTACGATGTGGACCATATCGTGCCTCAGAGCTTTCTGAAGGACGACTC
CATCGACAACAAGGTGCTGACCAGAAGCGACAAGAACCGGGGCAAGAGCGACAACGTGCCCTCCGAAGAG
GTCGTGAAGAAGATGAAGAACTACTGGCGGCAGCTGCTGAACGCCAAGCTGATTACCCAGAGAAAGTTCG
ACAATCTGACCAAGGCCGAGAGAGGCGGCCTGAGCGAACTGGATAAGGCCGGCTTCATCAAGAGACAGCT
GGTGGAAACCCGGCAGATCACAAAGCACGTGGCACAGATCCTGGACTCCCGGATGAACACTAAGTACGAC
GAGAATGACAAGCTGATCCGGGAAGTGAAAGTGATCACCCTGAAGTCCAAGCTGGTGTCCGATTTCCGGA
AGGATTTCCAGTTTTACAAAGTGCGCGAGATCAACAACTACCACCACGCCCACGACGCCTACCTGAACGC
CGTCGTGGGAACCGCCCTGATCAAAAAGTACCCTAAGCTGGAAAGCGAGTTCGTGTACGGCGACTACAAG
GTGTACGACGTGCGGAAGATGATCGCCAAGAGCGAGCAGGAAATCGGCAAGGCTACCGCCAAGTACTTCT
TCTACAGCAACATCATGAACTTTTTCAAGACCGAGATTACCCTGGCCAACGGCGAGATCCGGAAGCGGCC
TCTGATCGAGACAAACGGCGAAACCGGGGAGATCGTGTGGGATAAGGGCCGGGATTTTGCCACCGTGCGG
AAAGTGCTGAGCATGCCCCAAGTGAATATCGTGAAAAAGACCGAGGTGCAGACAGGCGGCTTCAGCAAAG
AGTCTATCCTGCCCAAGAGGAACAGCGATAAGCTGATCGCCAGAAAGAAGGACTGGGACCCTAAGAAGTA
CGGCGGCTTCGACAGCCCCACCGTGGCCTATTCTGTGCTGGTGGTGGCCAAAGTGGAAAAGGGCAAGTCC
AAGAAACTGAAGAGTGTGAAAGAGCTGCTGGGGATCACCATCATGGAAAGAAGCAGCTTCGAGAAGAATC
CCATCGACTTTCTGGAAGCCAAGGGCTACAAAGAAGTGAAAAAGGACCTGATCATCAAGCTGCCTAAGTA
CTCCCTGTTCGAGCTGGAAAACGGCCGGAAGAGAATGCTGGCCTCTGCCGGCGAACTGCAGAAGGGAAAC
GAACTGGCCCTGCCCTCCAAATATGTGAACTTCCTGTACCTGGCCAGCCACTATGAGAAGCTGAAGGGCT
CCCCCGAGGATAATGAGCAGAAACAGCTGTTTGTGGAACAGCACAAGCACTACCTGGACGAGATCATCGA
GCAGATCAGCGAGTTCTCCAAGAGAGTGATCCTGGCCGACGCTAATCTGGACAAAGTGCTGTCCGCCTAC
AACAAGCACCGGGATAAGCCCATCAGAGAGCAGGCCGAGAATATCATCCACCTGTTTACCCTGACCAATC
TGGGAGCCCCTGCCGCCTTCAAGTACTTTGACACCACCATCGACCGGAAGAGGTACACCAGCACCAAAGA
GGTGCTGGACGCCACCCTGATCCACCAGAGCATCACCGGCCTGTACGAGACACGGATCGACCTGTCTCAG
CTGGGAGGCGACAAAAGGCCGGCGGCCACGAAAAAGGCCGGCCAGGCAAAAAAGAAAAAGGAATTCGGCA
GTGGAGAGGGCAGAGGAAGTCTGCTAACATGCGGTGACGTCGAGGAGAATCCTGGCCCAATGACCGAGTA
CAAGCCCACGGTGCGCCTCGCCACCCGCGACGACGTCCCCAGGGCCGTACGCACCCTCGCCGCCGCGTTC
GCCGACTACCCCGCCACGCGCCACACCGTCGATCCGGACCGCCACATCGAGCGGGTCACCGAGCTGCAAG
AACTCTTCCTCACGCGCGTCGGGCTCGACATCGGCAAGGTGTGGGTCGCGGACGACGGCGCCGCGGTGGC
GGTCTGGACCACGCCGGAGAGCGTCGAAGCGGGGGCGGTGTTCGCCGAGATCGGCCCGCGCATGGCCGAG
TTGAGCGGTTCCCGGCTGGCCGCGCAGCAACAGATGGAAGGCCTCCTGGCGCCGCACCGGCCCAAGGAGC
CCGCGTGGTTCCTGGCCACCGTCGGAGTCTCGCCCGACCACCAGGGCAAGGGTCTGGGCAGCGCCGTCGT
GCTCCCCGGAGTGGAGGCGGCCGAGCGCGCCGGGGTGCCCGCCTTCCTGGAGACCTCCGCGCCCCGCAAC
CTCCCCTTCTACGAGCGGCTCGGCTTCACCGTCACCGCCGACGTCGAGGTGCCCGAAGGACCGCGCACCT
GGTGCATGACCCGCAAGCCCGGTGCCTGAGAATTCTAACTAGAGCTCGCTGATCAGCCTCGACTGTGCCT
TCTAGTTGCCAGCCATCTGTTGTTTGCCCCTCCCCCGTGCCTTCCTTGACCCTGGAAGGTGCCACTCCCA
CTGTCCTTTCCTAATAAAATGAGGAAATTGCATCGCATTGTCTGAGTAGGTGTCATTCTATTCTGGGGGG
TGGGGTGGGGCAGGACAGCAAGGGGGAGGATTGGGAAGAGAATAGCAGGCATGCTGGGGAGCGGCCGCAG
GAACCCCTAGTGATGGAGTTGGCCACTCCCTCTCTGCGCGCTCGCTCGCTCACTGAGGCCGGGCGACCAA
AGGTCGCCCGACGCCCGGGCTTTGCCCGGGCGGCCTCAGTGAGCGAGCGAGCGCGCAGCTGCCTGCAGGG
GCGCCTGATGCGGTATTTTCTCCTTACGCATCTGTGCGGTATTTCACACCGCATA
[95 nt withheld, positions 6636-6730]
T
[46 nt withheld, positions 6732-6777]
C
[141 nt withheld, positions 6779-6919]
CCTTTGACGTTGGAGTCCACGTTCTTT
[37 nt withheld, positions 6947-6983]
ACTCTATCTCGGGCTATTCTTTTGATTTATAAGGGATTTTGCCGATTTCGGTCTATTGGTTAAAAAATGA
GCTGATTTAACAAAAATTTAACGCGAATTTTAACAAAATATTAACGTTTACAATTTTATGGTGCACTCTC
AGTACAATCTGCTCTGATGCCGCATAGTTAAGCCAGCCCCGACACCCGCCAACACCCGCTGACGCGCCCT
GACGGGCTTGTCTGCTCCCGGCATCCGCTTACAGACAAGCTGTGACCGTCTCCGGGAGCTGCATGTGTCA
GAGGTTTTCACCGTCATCACCGAAACGCGCGAGACGAAAGGGCCTCGTGATACGCCTATTTTTATAGGTT
AATGTCATGATAATAATGGTTTCTTAGACGTCAGGTGGCACTTTTCGGGGAAATGTGCGCGGAACCCCTA
TTTGTTTATTTTTCTAAATACATTCAAATATGTATCCGCTCATGAGACAATAACCCTGATAAATGCTTCA
ATAATATTGAAAAAGGAAGAGTATGAGTATTCAACATTTCCGTGTCGCCCTTATTCCCTTTTTTGCGGCA
TTTTGCCTTCCTGTTTTTGCTCACCCAGAAACGCTGGTGAAAGTAAAAGATGCTGAAGATCAGTTGGGTG
CACGAGTGGGTTACATCGAACTGGATCTCAACAGCGGTAAGATCCTTGAGAGTTTTCGCCCCGAAGAACG
TTTTCCAATGATGAGCACTTTTAAAGTTCTGCTATGTGGCGCGGTATTATCCCGTATTGACGCCGGGCAA
GAGCAACTCGGTCGCCGCATACACTATTCTCAGAATGACTTGGTTGAGTACTCACCAGTCACAGAAAAGC
ATCTTACGGATGGCATGACAGTAAGAGAATTATGCAGTGCTGCCATAACCATGAGTGATAACACTGCGGC
CAACTTACTTCTGACAACGATCGGAGGACCGAAGGAGCTAACCGCTTTTTTGCACAACATGGGGGATCAT
GTAACTCGCCTTGATCGTTGGGAACCGGAGCTGAATGAAGCCATACCAAACGACGAGCGTGACACCACGA
TGCCTGTAGCAATGGCAACAACGTTGCGCAAACTATTAACTGGCGAACTACTTACTCTAGCTTCCCGGCA
ACAATTAATAGACTGGATGGAGGCGGATAAAGTTGCAGGACCACTTCTGCGCTCGGCCCTTCCGGCTGGC
TGGTTTATTGCTGATAAATCTGGAGCCGGTGAGCGTGGAAGCCGCGGTATCATTGCAGCACTGGGGCCAG
ATGGTAAGCCCTCCCGTATCGTAGTTATCTACACGACGGGGAGTCAGGCAACTATGGATGAACGAAATAG
ACAGATCGCTGAGATAGGTGCCTCACTGATTAAGCATTGGTAACTGTCAGACCAAGTTTACTCATATATA
CTTTAGATTGATTTAAAACTTCATTTTTAATTTAAAAGGATCTAGGTGAAGATCCTTTTTGATAATCTCA
TGACCAAAATCCCTTAACGTGAGTTTTCGTTCCACTGAGCGTCAGACCCCGTAGAAAAGATCAAAGGATC
TTCTTGAGATCCTTTTTTTCTGCGCGTAATCTGCTGCTTGCAAACAAAAAAACCACCGCTACCAGCGGTG
GTTTGTTTGCCGGATCAAGAGCTACCAACTCTTTTTCCGAAGGTAACTGGCTTCAGCAGAGCGCAGATAC
CAAATACTGTTCTTCTAGTGTAGCCGTAGTTAGGCCACCACTTCAAGAACTCTGTAGCACCGCCTACATA
CCTCGCTCTGCTAATCCTGTTACCAGTGGCTGCTGCCAGTGGCGATAAGTCGTGTCTTACCGGGTTGGAC
TCAAGACGATAGTTACCGGATAAGGCGCAGCGGTCGGGCTGAACGGGGGGTTCGTGCACACAGCCCAGCT
TGGAGCGAACGACCTACACCGAACTGAGATACCTACAGCGTGAGCTATGAGAAAGCGCCACGCTTCCCGA
AGGGAGAAAGGCGGACAGGTATCCGGTAAGCGGCAGGGTCGGAACAGGAGAGCGCACGAGGGAGCTTCCA
GGGGGAAACGCCTGGTATCTTTATAGTCCTGTCGGGTTTCGCCACCTCTGACTTGAGCGTCGATTTTTGT
GATGCTCGTCAGGGGGGCGGAGCCTATGGAAAAACGCCAGCAACGCGGCCTTTTTACGGTTCCTGGCCTT
TTGCTGGCCTTTTGCTCACATGT
